>Addgene plasmid #165607 | pGG422_UV5 | addgene full sequence | sequence record 330962 | Addgene NGS Result
TTTACACTTTATGCTTCCGGCTCGTATAATGTGTCGACTTGTGAGCGGATAACAATTTCACACAGGAAAC
AGCTATGCCTCAACAGCAGCAAATGCAACCTCCCAATTCAAGTGCGGACAACAACCCTTTGCAACAGCAA
TCATCACAAAATACCGTACCAAACGTCCTCAACCAAATTAACCAAATCTTTTCTCCAGAGGAGCAACGCA
GCTTATTACAAGAAGCCATCGAAACCTGCAAGAATTTTGAAAAAACACAATTGTAAGTCTCGGCTCCAAG
AAGGAGATATACCATGGATAAGAAATACTCAATAGGCTTAGATATCGGCACAAATAGCGTCGGATGGGCG
GTGATCACTGATGAATATAAGGTTCCGTCTAAAAAGTTCAAGGTTCTGGGAAATACAGACCGCCACAGTA
TCAAAAAAAATCTTATAGGGGCTCTTTTATTTGACAGTGGAGAGACAGCGGAAGCGACTCGTCTCAAACG
GACAGCTCGTAGAAGGTATACACGTCGGAAGAATCGTATTTGTTATCTACAGGAGATTTTTTCAAATGAG
ATGGCGAAAGTAGATGATAGTTTCTTTCATCGACTTGAAGAGTCTTTTTTGGTGGAAGAAGACAAGAAGC
ATGAACGTCATCCTATTTTTGGAAATATAGTAGATGAAGTTGCTTATCATGAGAAATATCCAACTATCTA
TCATCTGCGAAAAAAATTGGTAGATTCTACTGATAAAGCGGATTTGCGCTTAATCTATTTGGCCTTAGCG
CATATGATTAAGTTTCGTGGTCATTTTTTGATTGAGGGAGATTTAAATCCTGATAATAGTGATGTGGACA
AACTATTTATCCAGTTGGTACAAACCTACAATCAATTATTTGAAGAAAACCCTATTAACGCAAGTGGAGT
AGATGCTAAAGCGATTCTTTCTGCACGATTGAGTAAATCAAGACGATTAGAAAATCTCATTGCTCAGCTC
CCCGGTGAGAAGAAAAATGGCTTATTTGGGAATCTCATTGCTTTGTCATTGGGTTTGACCCCTAATTTTA
AATCAAATTTTGATTTGGCAGAAGATGCTAAATTACAGCTTTCAAAAGATACTTACGATGATGATTTAGA
TAATTTATTGGCGCAAATTGGAGATCAATATGCTGATTTGTTTTTGGCAGCTAAGAATTTATCAGATGCT
ATTTTACTTTCAGATATCCTAAGAGTAAATACTGAAATAACTAAGGCTCCCCTATCAGCTTCAATGATTA
AACGCTACGATGAACATCATCAAGACTTGACTCTTTTAAAAGCTTTAGTTCGACAACAACTTCCAGAAAA
GTATAAAGAAATCTTTTTTGATCAATCAAAAAACGGATATGCAGGTTATATTGATGGGGGAGCGAGCCAA
GAAGAATTTTATAAATTTATCAAACCAATTTTAGAAAAAATGGATGGTACTGAGGAATTATTGGTGAAAC
TAAATCGTGAAGATTTGCTGCGCAAGCAACGGACCTTTGACAACGGCTCTATTCCCCATCAAATTCACTT
GGGTGAGCTGCACGCTATTTTGAGAAGACAAGAAGACTTTTATCCATTTTTAAAAGACAATCGTGAGAAG
ATTGAAAAAATCTTGACTTTTCGCATCCCTTATTATGTTGGTCCATTGGCGCGTGGCAATAGTCGTTTTG
CATGGATGACTCGGAAGTCTGAAGAAACAATTACCCCGTGGAATTTTGAAGAAGTTGTCGATAAAGGTGC
TTCAGCTCAATCATTTATTGAACGCATGACAAACTTTGATAAAAATCTTCCAAATGAAAAAGTACTACCA
AAACATAGTTTGCTTTATGAGTATTTTACGGTTTATAACGAATTGACAAAGGTCAAATATGTTACTGAAG
GAATGCGAAAACCAGCATTTCTTTCAGGTGAACAGAAGAAAGCCATTGTTGATTTACTCTTCAAAACAAA
TCGAAAAGTAACCGTTAAGCAATTAAAAGAAGATTATTTCAAAAAAATAGAATGTTTTGATAGTGTTGAA
ATTTCAGGAGTTGAAGATAGATTTAATGCTTCATTAGGGACATACCATGATTTGCTAAAAATTATTAAAG
ATAAAGATTTTTTGGATAATGAAGAAAATGAAGATATCTTAGAGGATATTGTTTTAACATTGACCTTATT
TGAAGATAGGGAGATGATTGAGGAAAGACTTAAAACATATGCTCACCTCTTTGATGATAAGGTGATGAAA
CAGCTTAAACGTCGCCGTTATACTGGTTGGGGACGTTTGTCTCGAAAATTGATTAATGGTATTAGGGATA
AGCAATCTGGCAAAACAATATTAGATTTTTTGAAATCAGATGGTTTTGCCAATCGCAATTTTATGCAGCT
GATCCATGATGATAGTTTGACATTTAAAGAAGACATTCAAAAAGCACAAGTGTCTGGACAAGGCGATAGT
TTACATGAACATATTGCAAATTTAGCTGGTAGCCCTGCTATTAAAAAAGGTATTTTACAGACTGTAAAAG
TTGTTGATGAATTGGTCAAAGTAATGGGGCGGCATAAGCCAGAAAATATCGTTATTGAAATGGCACGTGA
AAATCAGACAACTCAAAAGGGCCAGAAAAATTCGCGAGAGCGTATGAAACGAATCGAAGAAGGTATCAAA
GAATTAGGAAGTCAGATTCTTAAAGAGCATCCTGTTGAAAATACTCAATTGCAAAATGAAAAGCTCTATC
TCTATTATCTCCAAAATGGAAGAGACATGTATGTGGACCAAGAATTAGATATTAATCGTTTAAGTGATTA
TGATGTCGATCACATTGTTCCACAAAGTTTCCTTAAAGACGATTCAATAGACAATAAGGTCTTAACGCGT
TCTGATAAAAATCGTGGTAAATCGGATAACGTTCCAAGTGAAGAAGTAGTCAAAAAGATGAAAAACTATT
GGAGACAACTTCTAAACGCCAAGTTAATCACTCAACGTAAGTTTGATAATTTAACGAAAGCTGAACGTGG
AGGTTTGAGTGAACTTGATAAAGCTGGTTTTATCAAACGCCAATTGGTTGAAACTCGCCAAATCACTAAG
CATGTGGCACAAATTTTGGATAGTCGCATGAATACTAAATACGATGAAAATGATAAACTTATTCGAGAGG
TTAAAGTGATTACCTTAAAATCTAAATTAGTTTCTGACTTCCGAAAAGATTTCCAATTCTATAAAGTACG
TGAGATTAACAATTACCATCATGCCCATGATGCGTATCTAAATGCCGTCGTTGGAACTGCTTTGATTAAG
AAATATCCAAAACTTGAATCGGAGTTTGTCTATGGTGATTATAAAGTTTATGATGTTCGTAAAATGATTG
CTAAGTCTGAGCAAGAAATAGGCAAAGCAACCGCAAAATATTTCTTTTACTCTAATATCATGAACTTCTT
CAAAACAGAAATTACACTTGCAAATGGAGAGATTCGCAAGCGGCCGCTAATCGAAACTAATGGGGAAACT
GGAGAAATTGTCTGGGATAAAGGGCGAGATTTTGCCACAGTGCGCAAAGTATTGTCCATGCCCCAAGTCA
ATATTGTCAAGAAAACAGAAGTACAGACCGGTGGATTCTCCAAGGAGTCAATTTTACCAAAAAGAAATTC
GGACAAGCTTATTGCTCGTAAAAAAGACTGGGACCCAAAAAAATATGGTGGTTTTGATAGTCCAACGGTA
GCTTATTCAGTCCTAGTGGTTGCTAAGGTGGAAAAAGGGAAATCGAAGAAGTTAAAATCCGTTAAAGAGT
TACTAGGGATCACAATTATGGAAAGAAGTTCCTTTGAAAAAAATCCGATTGACTTTTTAGAAGCTAAAGG
ATATAAGGAAGTTAAAAAAGACTTAATCATTAAACTACCTAAATATAGTCTTTTTGAGTTAGAAAACGGT
CGTAAACGGATGCTGGCTAGTGCCGGAGAATTACAAAAAGGAAATGAGCTGGCTCTGCCAAGCAAATATG
TGAATTTTTTATATTTAGCTAGTCATTATGAAAAGTTGAAGGGTAGTCCAGAAGATAACGAACAAAAACA
ATTGTTTGTGGAGCAGCATAAGCATTATTTAGATGAGATTATTGAGCAAATCAGTGAATTTTCTAAGCGT
GTTATTTTAGCAGATGCCAATTTAGATAAAGTTCTTAGTGCATATAACAAACATAGAGACAAACCAATAC
GTGAACAAGCAGAAAATATTATTCATTTATTTACGTTGACGAATCTTGGAGCGCCCGCTGCGTTCAAGTA
CTTCGACACCACGATCAAGGGGAAGAGGTACACGTCTACAAAAGAAGTTCTAGATGCCACTCTTATCCAT
CAATCCATCACTGGTCTTTATGAAACACGCATTGATTTGAGTCAGCTAGGAGGTGACTGATAGGGATCCG
GTACCTAATAGTGAGTCGAGCTGCCCGGGTTGACACGCAAGCTCAGTCCTAGGTATAATACTAGTCCCAT
CCTGGTCGAGCTGGAGTTTTAGAGCTAGAAATAGCAAGTTAAAATAAGGCTAGTCCGTTATCAACTTGAA
AAAGTGGCACCGAGTCGGTGCTTTTTTTCTACACCCAGCTTTCTTGTACAAAGTTGGCATTAACTCGAGG
CTAGAGACTAGAAAAAGGCCGACAAGTCCCGCTCCGCTGAAGATCCTGGCGTAATAGCGAAGAGGCCCGC
ACCGATCGCCCTTCCCAACAGTTGCGCAGCCTGAATGGCGAATGGG
[124 nt withheld, positions 4737-4860]
C
[91 nt withheld, positions 4862-4952]
A
[49 nt withheld, positions 4954-5002]
CCTTTGACGTTGGAGTCCACGTTCTTT
[37 nt withheld, positions 5030-5066]
ACCCTATCTCGGTCTATTCTTTTGATTTATAAGGGATTTTGCCGATTTCGGCCTATTGGTTAAAAAATGA
GCTGATTTAACAAAAATTTAACGCGAATTTTAACAAAATATTAACGCTTACAATTTAGGTGGCACTTTTC
GGGGAAATGTGCGCGGAACCCCTATTTGTTTATTTTTCTAAATACATTCAAATATGTATCCGCTCATGAG
ACAATAACCCTGATAAATGCTTCAATAATATTGAAAAAGGAAGAGTATGAGTATTCAACATTTCCGTGTC
GCCCTTATTCCCTTTTTTGCGGCATTTTGCCTTCCTGTTTTTGCTCACCCAGAAACGCTGGTGAAAGTAA
AAGATGCTGAAGATCAGTTGGGTGCACGAGTGGGTTACATCGAACTGGATCTCAACAGCGGTAAGATCCT
TGAGAGTTTTCGCCCCGAAGAACGTTTTCCAATGATGAGCACTTTTAAAGTTCTGCTATGTGGCGCGGTA
TTATCCCGTATTGACGCCGGGCAAGAGCAACTCGGTCGCCGCATACACTATTCTCAGAATGACTTGGTTG
AGTACTCACCAGTCACAGAAAAGCATCTTACGGATGGCATGACAGTAAGAGAATTATGCAGTGCTGCCAT
AACCATGAGTGATAACACTGCGGCCAACTTACTTCTGACAACGATCGGAGGACCGAAGGAGCTAACCGCT
TTTTTGCACAACATGGGGGATCATGTAACTCGCCTTGATCGTTGGGAACCGGAGCTGAATGAAGCCATAC
CAAACGACGAGCGTGACACCACGATGCCTGTAGCAATGGCAACAACGTTGCGCAAACTATTAACTGGCGA
ACTACTTACTCTAGCTTCCCGGCAACAATTAATAGACTGGATGGAGGCGGATAAAGTTGCAGGACCACTT
CTGCGCTCGGCCCTTCCGGCTGGCTGGTTTATTGCTGATAAATCTGGAGCCGGTGAGCGTGGTTCTCGCG
GTATCATTGCAGCACTGGGGCCAGATGGTAAGCCCTCCCGTATCGTAGTTATCTACACGACGGGGAGTCA
GGCAACTATGGATGAACGAAATAGACAGATCGCTGAGATAGGTGCCTCACTGATTAAGCATTGGTAACTG
TCAGACCAAGTTTACTCATATATACTTTAGATTGATTTAAAACTTCATTTTTAATTTAAAAGGATCTAGG
TGAAGATCCTTTTTGATAATCTCATGACCAAAATCCCTTAACGTGAGTTTTCGTTCCACTGAGCGTCAGA
CCCCGTAGAAAAGATCAAAGGATCTTCTTGAGATCCTTTTTTTCTGCGCGTAATCTGCTGCTTGCAAACA
AAAAAACCACCGCTACCAGCGGTGGTTTGTTTGCCGGATCAAGAGCTACCAACTCTTTTTCCGAAGGTAA
CTGGCTTCAGCAGAGCGCAGATACCAAATACTGTCCTTCTAGTGTAGCCGTAGTTAGGCCACCACTTCAA
GAACTCTGTAGCACCGCCTACATACCTCGCTCTGCTAATCCTGTTACCAGTGGCTGCTGCCAGTGGCGAT
AAGTCGTGTCTTACCGGGTTGGACTCAAGACGATAGTTACCGGATAAGGCGCAGCGGTCGGGCTGAACGG
GGGGTTCGTGCACACAGCCCAGCTTGGAGCGAACGACCTACACCGAACTGAGATACCTACAGCGTGAGCT
ATGAGAAAGCGCCACGCTTCCCGAAGGGAGAAAGGCGGACAGGTATCCGGTAAGCGGCAGGGTCGGAACA
GGAGAGCGCACGAGGGAGCTTCCAGGGGGAAACGCCTGGTATCTTTATAGTCCTGTCGGGTTTCGCCACC
TCTGACTTGAGCGTCGATTTTTGTGATGCTCGTCAGGGGGGCGGAGCCTATGGAAAAACGCCAGCAACGC
GGCCTTTTTACGGTTCCTGGCCTTTTGCTGGCCTTTTGCTCACATGTTCTTTCCTGCGTTATCCCCTGAT
TCTGTGGATAACCGTATTACCGCCTTTGAGTGAGCTGATACCGCTCGCCGCAGCCGAACGACCGAGCGCA
GCGAGTCAGTGAGCGAGGAAGCGGAAGAGCGCCTGATGCGGTATTTTCTCCTTACGCATCTGTGCGGTAT
TTCACACCGCATATGGTGCACTCTCAGTACAATCTGCTCTGATGCCGCATAGTTAAGCCAGTATACACTC
CGCTATCGCTACGTGACTGGGTCATGGCTGCGCCCCGACACCCGCCAACACCCGCTGACGCGCCCTGACG
GGCTTGTCTGCTCCCGGCATCCGCTTACAGACAAGCTGTGACCGTCTCCGGGAGCTGCATGTGTCAGAGG
TTTTCACCGTCATCACCGAAACGCGCGAGGCAGCTGCGGTAAAGCTCATCAGCGTGGTCGTGAAGCGATT
CACAGATGTCTGCCTGTTCATCCGCGTCCAGCTCGTTGAGTTTCTCCAGAAGCGTTAATGTCTGGCTTCT
GATAAAGCGGGCCATGTTAAGGGCGGTTTTTTCCTGTTTGGTCACTGATGCCTCCGTGTAAGGGGGATTT
CTGTTCATGGGGGTAATGATACCGATGAAACGAGAGAGGATGCTCACGATACGGGTTACTGATGATGAAC
ATGCCCGGTTACTGGAACGGGAATTCCGGGC
Features (pLannotate 1.2.2; 16 found; start..end, strand, type, name):
      1..31      +  promoter       lac UV5 promoter: E. coli lac promoter with an "up" mutation
     39..55      +  protein_bind   lac operator: The lac repressor binds to the lac operator to inhibit transcription in E. coli. This inhibition can be relieved by adding lactose or isopropyl-β-D-thiogalactopyranoside (IPTG). lac repressor encoded by lacI
    141..263     +  CDS            GAL11 (fragment): MED15_YEAST - Also known as ABE1 From Saccharomyces cerevisiae (strain ATCC 204508 / S288c) (Baker's yeast).
    294..4400    +  CDS            Cas9: Cas9 (Csn1) endonuclease from the Streptococcus pyogenes Type II CRISPR/Cas system generates RNA-guided double strand breaks in DNA
   4450..4475    +  promoter       J23119(SpeI) promoter (fragment): bacterial promoter (Registry of Standard Biological Parts BBa J23119) modified to end with an SpeI site
   4476..4495    +  CDS            VN155(I152L) (fragment): improved N-terminal fragment of mVenus for use in bimolecular fluorescence complementation (BiFC) (Kodama and Hu, 2010)
   4496..4571    +  misc_RNA       gRNA scaffold: guide RNA scaffold for the Streptococcus pyogenes CRISPR/Cas9 system
   4583..4604    -  protein_bind   attB2 (fragment): mutant version of attB; recombination site for the Gateway® BP reaction BP Clonase™
   4666..4732    +  CDS            lacZα (fragment): LacZα fragment of β-galactosidase; lacZ fragment
   4737..5165    +  rep_origin     f1 ori (sequence partly withheld): f1 bacteriophage origin of replication; arrow indicates direction of (+) strand synthesis
   5218..5322    +  promoter       AmpR promoter: bla
   5323..6183    +  CDS            AmpR: β-lactamase; bla; confers resistance to ampicillin, carbenicillin, and related antibiotics
   6354..6942    +  rep_origin     ori: high-copy-number ColE1/pMB1/pBR322/pUC origin of replication
   7128..7268    -  misc_feature   bom: basis of mobility region from pBR322
   7370..7561    -  CDS            rop: Rop protein, which maintains plasmids at low copy number; rop
   7602..7676    +  CDS            mbeC (fragment): MBEC_ECOLX - Experimental evidence at protein level: Swiss-Prot protein existence level 1. Required for efficient mobilization of ColE1 plasmid and is thus essential to promote the specific transfer of the plasmid during conjugation. Probably functions by inducing DNA bending, helping the MbeA relaxase to melt the DNA around the nic site and cleave the phosphodiester bond. Binds specifically double-stranded DNA (dsDNA) containing the ColE1 oriT but does not recognize the inverted repeat (IR). From Escherichia coli.
