[The description below was written by a language model from this plasmid's Addgene catalogue record and pLannotate feature annotations shown in this document.]
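Description:
pGG422_UV5 is a 7.7 kb bacterial expression plasmid built on the pGG422 backbone for producing an engineered Streptococcus pyogenes Cas9 together with a single guide RNA in E. coli. It is maintained through a ColE1/pMB1-type origin and selected with ampicillin via the β-lactamase gene and its native promoter. Although this origin class can run at high copy, the plasmid retains an intact rop gene (alongside the pBR322 bom region and a small mbeC remnant), so low or intermediate copy number is expected. An f1 phage origin is also present.

The main payload is the "KG" variant of SpCas9, carrying D1332K and R1333G substitutions. Its reading frame lies downstream of a lacUV5 promoter and lac operator, so transcription should be repressible by LacI and inducible with IPTG. A short GAL11 (yeast Med15) fragment is annotated just upstream of the Cas9 coding sequence. The record does not explain its role, and it may be a leftover or fused element from the parental backbone.

Downstream of Cas9 sits the sgRNA cassette, consisting of a short promoter, a 20-nt spacer directed against hEGFP and the standard S. pyogenes gRNA scaffold. The catalogue describes the promoter as UV5, while the automated annotation labels it a partial J23119 match. The spacer was auto-annotated as an mVenus fragment because of sequence similarity. Small attB2 and lacZα fragments nearby appear to be cloning remnants.

The construct comes from work on dual selection for directed evolution of SpCas9 PAM specificity. It provides a defined Cas9 variant plus guide for testing targeting activity in bacteria.
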