Addgene plasmid #165607: pGG422_UV5
Purpose: Vector for expression of the SpCas9 KG variant with sgRNA in E. coli: KG(SpCas9, D1332K/R1333G) and UV5-sgRNA (hEGFP spacer)
Depositing lab: Marcus Noyes. Depositing organization: NYU Grossman School of Medicine. Publication: Engineered dual selection for directed evolution of SpCas9 PAM specificity. Goldberg GW, Spencer JM, Giganti DO, Camellato BR, Agmon N, Ichikawa DM, Boeke JD, Noyes MB. Nat Commun. 2021 Jan 13;12(1):349. doi: 10.1038/s41467-020-20650-x. PubMed 33441553.
Backbone
  Vector backbone: pGG422
  Backbone manufacturer: Marcus Noyes Lab
  Vector type: Bacterial Expression, CRISPR, Synthetic Biology
Growth in bacteria
  Bacterial resistance: Ampicillin, 100 μg/mL
  Growth temperature: 37°C
  Growth strain: XL1 Blue
  Growth instructions: Low or intermediate copy number is expected (high copy is suppressed by the intact rop gene on this plasmid).
  Copy number: Unknown
Gene/Insert
  Gene/Insert name: lacUV5 driving Streptococcus pyogenes Cas9 KG(D1332K/R1333G) and hEGFP-sgRNA
  Mutation: D1332K and R1333G mutations in SpCas9
  Promoter: lacUV5 driving Cas9 KG and UV5 driving sgRNA
  Cloning method: Gibson Cloning
  Sequencing primers: 5′ n/a; 3′ ATTCTTCCGACGTGTATACCTTC
Terms and licenses: Academic/Nonprofit Terms; Industry Terms: Not Available to Industry
How to cite: pGG422_UV5 was a gift from Marcus Noyes (Addgene plasmid # 165607 ; http://n2t.net/addgene:165607 ; RRID:Addgene_165607)
